>Addgene plasmid #167477 | CMV-mEGFP(A206K)-paCaMKII(K42M)-ShadowG | addgene full sequence | sequence record 329025 | Addgene NGS Result
GCATTAGTTATTAATAGTAATCAATTACGGGGTCATTAGTTCATAGCCCATATATGGAGTTCCGCGTTAC
ATAACTTACGGTAAATGGCCCGCCTGGCTGACCGCCCAACGACCCCCGCCCATTGACGTCAATAATGACG
TATGTTCCCATAGTAACGCCAATAGGGACTTTCCATTGACGTCAATGGGTGGAGTATTTACGGTAAACTG
CCCACTTGGCAGTACATCAAGTGTATCATATGCCAAGTACGCCCCCTATTGACGTCAATGACGGTAAATG
GCCCGCCTGGCATTATGCCCAGTACATGACCTTATGGGACTTTCCTACTTGGCAGTACATCTACGTATTA
GTCATCGCTATTACCATGGTGATGCGGTTTTGGCAGTACATCAATGGGCGTGGATAGCGGTTTGACTCAC
GGGGATTTCCAAGTCTCCACCCCATTGACGTCAATGGGAGTTTGTTTTGGCACCAAAATCAACGGGACTT
TCCAAAATGTCGTAACAACTCCGCCCCATTGACGCAAATGGGCGGTAGGCGTGTACGGTGGGAGGTCTAT
ATAAGCAGAGCTGGTTTAGTGAACCGTCAGATCCGCTAGCGCTACCGGTCGCCACCATGGTGAGCAAGGG
CGAGGAGCTGTTCACCGGGGTGGTGCCCATCCTGGTCGAGCTGGACGGCGACGTAAACGGCCACAAGTTC
AGCGTGTCCGGCGAGGGCGAGGGCGATGCCACCTACGGCAAGCTGACCCTGAAGTTCATCTGCACCACCG
GCAAGCTGCCCGTGCCCTGGCCCACCCTCGTGACCACCCTGACCTACGGCGTGCAGTGCTTCAGCCGCTA
CCCCGACCACATGAAGCAGCACGACTTCTTCAAGTCCGCCATGCCCGAAGGCTACGTCCAGGAGCGCACC
ATCTTCTTCAAGGACGACGGCAACTACAAGACCCGCGCCGAGGTGAAGTTCGAGGGCGACACCCTGGTGA
ACCGCATCGAGCTGAAGGGCATCGACTTCAAGGAGGACGGCAACATCCTGGGGCACAAGCTGGAGTACAA
CTACAACAGCCACAACGTCTATATCATGGCCGACAAGCAGAAGAACGGCATCAAGGTGAACTTCAAGATC
CGCCACAACATCGAGGACGGCAGCGTGCAGCTCGCCGACCACTACCAGCAGAACACCCCCATCGGCGACG
GCCCCGTGCTGCTGCCCGACAACCACTACCTGAGCACCCAGTCCAAGCTGAGCAAAGACCCCAACGAGAA
GCGCGATCACATGGTCCTGCTGGAGTTCGTGACCGCCGCCGGGATCACTCTCGGCATGGACGAGCTGTAC
AAGTCCGGACTCAGATCTCGAGCTATGGCTACCATCACCTGCACCCGATTCACGGAAGAGTACCAGCTCT
TCGAGGAACTGGGAAAGGGAGCCTTCTCCGTGGTGCGCAGGTGTGTGAAGGTGCTGGCTGGCCAGGAGTA
TGCTGCCATGATTATCAACACCAAGAAGCTCTCAGCCAGAGATCACCAGAAGTTGGAACGCGAGGCCCGC
ATCTGCCGCTTGTTGAAGCACCCCAATATCGTCCGACTCCATGACAGCATCTCCGAGGAGGGGCACCACT
ACCTTATCTTCGATCTGGTCACTGGTGGGGAGCTGTTCGAAGACATTGTGGCCCGGGAGTATTACAGTGA
GGCTGATGCCAGCCACTGTATCCAGCAGATCCTGGAGGCTGTGCTACACTGTCACCAGATGGGGGTGGTG
CATCGCGACCTGAAGCCTGAGAATCTGTTGCTGGCTTCGAAGCTCAAGGGTGCTGCGGTGAAGCTGGCAG
ACTTTGGCCTGGCCATAGAGGTTGAGGGAGAGCAGCAGGCATGGTTTGGGTTCGCAGGGACACCTGGATA
CCTCTCCCCAGAAGTGCTGCGGAAGGACCCATACGGGAAGCCTGTGGACCTGTGGGCCTGTGGCGTCATC
CTGTATATCTTGCTGGTTGGGTATCCCCCATTCTGGGATGAGGACCAGCACCGCCTGTACCAGCAGATCA
AAGCTGGTGCCTACGATTTCCCATCACCAGAATGGGACACCGTCACCCCGGAAGCCAAGGATCTGATCAA
TAAGATGCTGACCATCAACCCGTCCAAACGCATCACGGCCGCTGAGGCTCTCAAGCACCCCTGGATCTCG
CACCGCTCCAAGCTTCTGGAACGCATTGAAAAAAACTTTGTGATTACCGATCCGCGCCTGCCGGATAACC
CGATTATTTTTGCGAGCGATAGCTTTCTGCAGCTGACCGAATATAGCCGCGAAGAAATTCTGGGCCGCAA
CTGCCGCTTTCTGCAGGGCCCGGAAACCGATCGCGCGACCGTGCGCAAAATTCGCGATGCGATTGATAAC
CAGACCGAAGTGACCGTGCAGCTGATTAACTATACCAAAAGCGGCAAAAAATTTTGGAACCTGTTTCATC
TGCAGCCGATGCGCGATCAGAAAGGCGATGTGCAGTATTTTATTGGCGTGCAGCTGGATGGCACCGAACA
TGTGCGCGATGCGGCGGAACGCGAAGGCGTGATGCTGATTAAAAAAACCGCGGAAAACATTGATGAAGCG
GCGAAAGAGCTCGAATTCGCCAAGTGCATGCACAGACAGGAGACCGTGGACTGCCTGAAGAAGTTCAATG
CCAGGAGGAAACTGAAGGGAGCCATCCTCACCACTATGCTGGCCACCAGGAACTTCTCCGTGCGCAAACA
GGAAATTATCAAAGTGACAGAGCAGCTGATCGAAGCCATAAGCAATGGAGACTTTGAATCCTACACGAAG
ATGTGCGACCCTGGAATGACAGCCTTTGAACCGGAGGCCCTGGGGAACCTGGTCGAGGGCCTGGACCTTC
ATCGATTCTATTTTGAAAACCTGTGGTCCCGGAACAGCAAGCCCGTGCACACCACCATCCTGAACCCTCA
CGTCCACCTGATGGGTGACGAGTCAGCCTGCATCACCTACATCCGCACCACTCAGTACCTGGATGCGGGT
GGCATCCCCCGCACGGCCCAGTCAGAGGAGACCCGTGTCTGGCACCGCAGGGATGGAAAATGGCAGATCG
TCCACTTCCACAGATCAGGGGCGCCCTCCGTCCTGCCCCATGGATCCAACCAGCAGATATTCCTGCGGGA
CATAGAACAGGTGCCACAGCAGATGGTGAGCAAGGGCGAGGAGCTGTTCACCGGGGTGGTGCCCATCCTG
GTCGAGCTGGACGGCGACGTAAACGGCCACAAGTTCAGCGTGTCCGGCGAGGGCGAGGGCGATGCCACCT
ACGGCAAGCTGACCCTGAAGCTCATCTGCACCACCGGCAAGCTGCCCGTGCCCTGGCCCACCCTCGTGAC
CACCTTCGGCTACGGCCTGATGTGCTTCGCGCGCTATCCAGACCACATGAAGCAGCACGACTTCTTCAAG
TCCGCCATGCCCGAAGGCTACGTCCAGGAGCGCACCATCTTCTTCAAGGACGACGGCAACTACAAGACCC
GCGCCGAGGTGAAGTTCGAGGGCGACACCCTGGTGAACCGCATCGAGCTGAAGGGCATCGACTTCAAGGA
GGACGGCAACATCCTGGGGCACAAGCTCGAGTACAACTGGAACAGCCACAACGTCTATATCATGGCCGAC
AAGCAGAAGAACGGCATCAAGGTGAACTTCAAGATCCGCCACAACATCGAGGACGGCAGCGTGCAGCTCG
CCGACCACTACCAGCAGAACACCCCCATCGGCGACGGCCCCGTGCTGCTGCCCGACAACCACTACCTGAG
CACCCAGTCCAAGCTGAGCAAAGACCCCAACGAGAAGCGCGATCACATGGTCCTGCTGGAGTTCGTGACC
GCCGCCGGGATCACTCTCGGCATGGACTAAGCGGCCGCGACACTAGATCATAATCAGCCATACCACATTT
GTAGAGGTTTTACTTGCTTTAAAAAACCTCCCACACCTCCCCCTGAACCTGAAACATAAAATGAATGCAA
TTGTTGTTGTTAACTTGTTTATTGCAGCTTATAATGGTTACAAATAAAGCAATAGCATCACAAATTTCAC
AAATAAAGCATTTTTTTCACTGCATTCTAGTTGTGGTTTGTCCAAACTCATCAATGTATCTTAACGC
[126 nt withheld, positions 4128-4253]
C
[91 nt withheld, positions 4255-4345]
A
[49 nt withheld, positions 4347-4395]
CCTTTGACGTTGGAGTCCACGTTCTTT
[37 nt withheld, positions 4423-4459]
ACCCTATCTCGGTCTATTCTTTTGATTTATAAGGGATTTTGCCGATTTCGGCCTATTGGTTAAAAAATGA
GCTGATTTAACAAAAATTTAACGCGAATTTTAACAAAATATTAACGCTTACAATTTCCTCTAGATAATAA
TGGTTTCTTAGACGTCAGGTGGCACTTTTCGGGGAAATGTGCGCGGAACCCCTATTTGTTTATTTTTCTA
AATACATTCAAATATGTATCCGCTCATGAGACAATAACCCTGATAAATGCTTCAATAATATTGAAAAAGG
AAGAGTATGAGTATTCAACATTTCCGTGTCGCCCTTATTCCCTTTTTTGCGGCATTTTGCCTTCCTGTTT
TTGCTCACCCAGAAACGCTGGTGAAAGTAAAAGATGCTGAAGATCAGTTGGGTGCACGAGTGGGTTACAT
CGAACTGGATCTCAACAGCGGTAAGATCCTTGAGAGTTTTCGCCCCGAAGAACGTTTTCCAATGATGAGC
ACTTTTAAAGTTCTGCTATGTGGCGCGGTATTATCCCGTATTGACGCCGGGCAAGAGCAACTCGGTCGCC
GCATACACTATTCTCAGAATGACTTGGTTGAGTACTCACCAGTCACAGAAAAGCATCTTACGGATGGCAT
GACAGTAAGAGAATTATGCAGTGCTGCCATAACCATGAGTGATAACACTGCGGCCAACTTACTTCTGACA
ACGATCGGAGGACCGAAGGAGCTAACCGCTTTTTTGCACAACATGGGGGATCATGTAACTCGCCTTGATC
GTTGGGAACCGGAGCTGAATGAAGCCATACCAAACGACGAGCGTGACACCACGATGCCTGTAGCAATGGC
AACAACGTTGCGCAAACTATTAACTGGCGAACTACTTACTCTAGCTTCCCGGCAACAACTGATAGACTGG
ATGGAGGCGGATAAAGTTGCAGGACCACTTCTGCGCTCGGCCCTTCCGGCTGGCTGGTTTATTGCTGATA
AATCTGGAGCCGGTGAGCGTGGGTCTCGCGGTATCATTGCAGCACTGGGGCCAGATGGTAAGCCCTCCCG
TATCGTAGTTATCTACACGACGGGGAGTCAGGCAACTATGGATGAACGAAATAGACAGATCGCTGAGATA
GGTGCCTCACTGATTAAGCATTGGTAACTGTCAGACCAAGTTTACTCATATATACTTTAGATTGATTTAA
AACTTCATTTTTAATTTAAAAGGATCTAGGTGAAGATCCTTTTTGATAATCTCATGACCAAAATCCCTTA
ACGTGAGTTTTCGTTCCACTGAGCGTCAGACCCCGTAGAAAAGATCAAAGGATCTTCTTGAGATCCTTTT
TTTCTGCGCGTAATCTGCTGCTTGCAAACAAAAAAACCACCGCTACCAGCGGTGGTTTGTTTGCCGGATC
AAGAGCTACCAACTCTTTTTCCGAAGGTAACTGGCTTCAGCAGAGCGCAGATACCAAATACTGTTCTTCT
AGTGTAGCCGTAGTTAGGCCACCACTTCAAGAACTCTGTAGCACCGCCTACATACCTCGCTCTGCTAATC
CTGTTACCAGTGGCTGCTGCCAGTGGCGATAAGTCGTGTCTTACCGGGTTGGACTCAAGACGATAGTTAC
CGGATAAGGCGCAGCGGTCGGGCTGAACGGGGGGTTCGTGCACACAGCCCAGCTTGGAGCGAACGACCTA
CACCGAACTGAGATACCTACAGCGTGAGCTATGAGAAAGCGCCACGCTTCCCGAAGGGAGAAAGGCGGAC
AGGTATCCGGTAAGCGGCAGGGTCGGAACAGGAGAGCGCACGAGGGAGCTTCCAGGGGGAAACGCCTGGT
ATCTTTATAGTCCTGTCGGGTTTCGCCACCTCTGACTTGAGCGTCGATTTTTGTGATGCTCGTCAGGGGG
GCGGAGCCTATGGAAAAACGCCAGCAACGCGGCCTTTTTACGGTTCCTGGCCTTTTGCTGGCCTTTTGCT
CACATGGCTCGACAGATCCCCTGCGTTATCCCCTGATTCTGTGGATAACCGTATTACCGCCAT
Features (pLannotate 1.2.2; 13 found; start..end, strand, type, name):
     65..368     +  enhancer       CMV enhancer: human cytomegalovirus immediate early enhancer
    369..572     +  promoter       CMV promoter: human cytomegalovirus (CMV) immediate early promoter
    617..1333    +  CDS            mEGFP: mEGFP is a basic (constitutively fluorescent) green fluorescent protein published in 2002, derived from Aequorea victoria. It has moderate acid sensitivity.
   1334..1354    +  misc_feature   MCS (fragment): multiple cloning site
   1355..3109    +  CDS            CAMK2G: KCC2G_HUMAN - Also known as CAMK, CAMK-II, CAMKG. Experimental evidence at protein level: Swiss-Prot protein existence level 1. Calcium/calmodulin-dependent protein kinase that functions autonomously after Ca(2+)/calmodulin-binding and autophosphorylation, and is involved in sarcoplasmic reticulum Ca(2+) transport in skeletal muscle and may function in dendritic spine and synapse formation and neuronal plasticity. In slow-twitch muscles, is involved in regulation of sarcoplasmic reticulum (SR) Ca(2+) transport and in fast-twitch muscle participates in the control of Ca(2+) release from the SR
   3173..3877    +  CDS            mCitrine: mCitrine is a basic (constitutively fluorescent) yellow fluorescent protein published in 2001, derived from Aequorea victoria.
   3896..3979    +  CDS            large T antigen (fragment): large T antigen from SV40 (simian virus 40)
   4002..4123    +  polyA_signal   SV40 poly(A) signal: SV40 polyadenylation signal
   4130..4558    +  rep_origin     f1 ori (sequence partly withheld): f1 bacteriophage origin of replication; arrow indicates direction of (+) strand synthesis
   4641..4745    +  promoter       AmpR promoter: bla
   4746..5606    +  CDS            AmpR: β-lactamase; bla; confers resistance to ampicillin, carbenicillin, and related antibiotics
   5777..6365    +  rep_origin     ori: high-copy-number ColE1/pMB1/pBR322/pUC origin of replication
   6445..6479    +  rep_origin     RSF ori (fragment): Plasmids containing the RSF 1030 origin of replication can be propagated in E. coli cells that contain additional plasmids with compatible origins.
