[The description below was written by a language model from this plasmid's Addgene catalogue record and pLannotate feature annotations shown in this document.]
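Description:
CMV-mEGFP(A206K)-paCaMKII(K42M)-ShadowG is a mammalian expression plasmid built on a customized backbone. It is maintained in E. coli at high copy through a ColE1/pUC-type origin and selected with ampicillin via the β-lactamase gene; an f1 phage origin is also present. No mammalian selection marker is annotated, so the plasmid appears suited to transient transfection. The listed insert size is close to the full plasmid length of about 6.5 kb, so that figure probably refers to the whole construct rather than to the coding region alone.

The payload is a single fusion open reading frame driven by the human CMV immediate-early enhancer and promoter and terminated by an SV40 polyadenylation signal. It starts with monomeric EGFP carrying the A206K mutation. A short linker derived from a multiple cloning site follows, and then photoactivatable CaMKII (paCaMKII) with a K42M substitution, recorded as rat and synthetic in origin. The automated annotation labels this region as human CAMK2G by homology, and the record does not state which isoform it is or which light-sensitive module is used. The C-terminal partner is ShadowG, which the software matches to mCitrine because it is a related Aequorea-derived variant. ShadowG is generally used as a dim, non-radiating acceptor for fluorescence-lifetime FRET measurements.

With a donor at one end of the kinase and an acceptor at the other, conformational changes in paCaMKII can be read out as changes in FRET. This fits the stated purpose of measuring structural change of paCaMKII. K42M is commonly regarded as a kinase-inactivating mutation, although the record does not say so. The depositor notes that the construct was tested only in HeLa cells, not in neurons.
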