Addgene plasmid #167477: CMV-mEGFP(A206K)-paCaMKII(K42M)-ShadowG
Purpose: Expresses paCaMKII in mammalian cells to measure structural change of paCaMKII.
Depositing lab: Hideji Murakoshi. Publication: Photoactivatable CaMKII induces synaptic plasticity in single synapses. Shibata ACE, Ueda HH, Eto K, Onda M, Sato A, Ohba T, Nabekura J, Murakoshi H. Nat Commun. 2021 Feb 2;12(1):751. doi: 10.1038/s41467-021-21025-6. PubMed 33531495.
Backbone
  Vector backbone: Customized Vector
  Vector type: Mammalian Expression
Growth in bacteria
  Bacterial resistance: Ampicillin, 100 μg/mL
  Growth temperature: 37°C
  Growth strain: DH5alpha
  Copy number: High Copy
Gene/Insert
  Gene/Insert name: mEGFP(A206K)-paCaMKII(K42M)-ShadowG
  Species: R. norvegicus (rat), Synthetic
  Insert size (bp): 6472
  Promoter: CMV
  Tag / fusion protein: mEGFP(A206K) (N terminal on insert); ShadowG (C terminal on insert)
  Cloning method: Restriction Enzyme; 5′ cloning site AgeI (destroyed during cloning); 3′ cloning site NotI (unknown if destroyed)
  Sequencing primers: 5′ Unknown
Terms and licenses: Academic/Nonprofit Terms; Industry Terms: Not Available to Industry
Depositor comments: Only tested in HeLa cells, but not in neurons.
How to cite: CMV-mEGFP(A206K)-paCaMKII(K42M)-ShadowG was a gift from Hideji Murakoshi (Addgene plasmid # 167477 ; http://n2t.net/addgene:167477 ; RRID:Addgene_167477)
